>Addgene plasmid #240026 | pACEBac1-eIF3c-3C-STREP | addgene full sequence | sequence record 478380 | Addgene NGS Result
ATAACTTCGTATAGCATACATTATACGAAGTTATCTGTAACTATAACGGTCCTAAGGTAGCGAGTTTAAA
CACTAGTATCGATTCGCGACCTACTCCGGAATATTAATAGATCATGGAGATAATTAAAATGATAACCATC
TCGCAAATAAATAAGTATTTTACTGTTTTCGTAACAGTTTTGTAATAAAAAAACCTATAAATATTCCGGA
TTATTCATACCGTCCCACCATCGGGCGCGGATCCCTCGAGTCAACATGTCTAGGTTCTTCACAACAGGTT
CCGATTCTGAGTCTGAGTCCAGCCTGTCCGGAGAGGAGCTGGTGACAAAGCCAGTCGGAGGCAACTACGG
CAAGCAACCACTCCTCCTGAGCGAGGACGAAGAGGATACCAAGAGAGTCGTTAGGTCCGCTAAAGACAAA
CGCTTCGAGGAACTGACTAACCTCATCAGAACTATTCGCAATGCCATGAAGATCAGGGATGTCACTAAGT
GTCTCGAAGAGTTCGAACTGCTGGGAAAGGCTTACGGAAAGGCTAAGTCCATCGTCGATAAGGAAGGCGT
TCCCAGATTCTACATCCGCATCCTCGCTGACCTCGAAGACTACCTGAATGAGCTGTGGGAAGATAAGGAA
GGTAAGAAGAAGATGAACAAGAACAACGCAAAGGCTCTGTCCACTCTCAGGCAGAAGATTAGGAAGTACA
ACAGGGATTTCGAAAGCCACATTACTTCCTACAAGCAGAACCCTGAGCAAAGCGCAGATGAGGATGCCGA
GAAGAACGAGGAAGACTCCGAAGGCTCCTCTGACGAGGATGAGGATGAAGACGGTGTGAGCGCAGCAACC
TTCCTGAAGAAGAAGAGCGAGGCACCCTCCGGAGAGAGCAGAAAGTTTCTCAAGAAGATGGATGACGAAG
ACGAAGACTCCGAGGATTCTGAAGACGACGAGGACTGGGATACAGGTAGCACTTCCTCTGACTCTGACAG
CGAGGAGGAGGAGGGAAAGCAGACCGCACTCGCAAGCAGATTCCTCAAGAAGGCTCCCACCACTGACGAA
GACAAGAAGGCTGCCGAGAAGAAGAGAGAGGATAAGGCCAAGAAGAAGCACGATAGAAAGTCTAAGAGGC
TGGATGAAGAGGAAGAAGATAACGAAGGAGGTGAGTGGGAAAGGGTGAGAGGTGGTGTCCCACTGGTGAA
AGAGAAGCCTAAGATGTTCGCTAAGGGTACAGAGATCACCCACGCTGTTGTCATCAAGAAGCTGAACGAA
ATCCTGCAGGCCAGAGGTAAGAAGGGCACAGATAGAGCTGCCCAGATCGAACTCCTGCAACTCCTGGTTC
AGATTGCTGCCGAGAACAACCTGGGTGAGGGAGTGATCGTGAAGATCAAGTTCAACATCATTGCTTCCCT
GTATGACTACAATCCAAACCTGGCTACTTACATGAAGCCTGAAATGTGGGGTAAGTGCCTCGACTGCATC
AACGAACTGATGGACATTCTCTTTGCCAACCCTAACATCTTCGTGGGTGAGAACATCCTGGAGGAATCCG
AGAACCTCCACAACGCTGATCAGCCACTCAGAGTGAGAGGATGTATCCTCACTCTGGTGGAAAGAATGGA
CGAGGAGTTCACCAAGATCATGCAGAACACCGACCCACACTCCCAAGAGTATGTTGAACACCTGAAGGAC
GAGGCACAGGTCTGTGCTATCATTGAAAGGGTTCAGCGCTACCTGGAGGAGAAGGGCACCACTGAAGAGG
TGTGCAGGATCTACCTGCTCAGGATTCTCCATACCTACTACAAGTTCGACTACAAGGCACACCAGAGGCA
ACTGACACCACCCGAAGGAAGCAGCAAGTCCGAGCAGGACCAGGCAGAGAATGAAGGCGAGGATAGCGCT
GTTCTCATGGAACGCCTGTGCAAGTACATCTACGCTAAGGACCGCACTGATAGAATCCGCACTTGCGCTA
TCCTCTGCCATATCTACCATCACGCTCTGCATAGCAGATGGTATCAGGCTAGGGATCTCATGCTGATGTC
CCATCTGCAGGACAACATCCAACATGCCGACCCTCCAGTTCAAATCCTCTACAACCGCACTATGGTCCAG
CTGGGAATCTGTGCCTTCAGACAAGGACTGACCAAGGATGCTCACAACGCTCTCCTCGACATTCAGTCTT
CTGGTAGGGCTAAGGAACTGCTGGGACAAGGACTCCTGCTGAGGAGCCTGCAGGAGAGAAACCAAGAGCA
GGAGAAAGTCGAAAGAAGGAGGCAAGTTCCCTTCCATCTCCATATCAATCTGGAACTGCTGGAGTGCGTG
TACCTCGTGTCCGCAATGCTCCTCGAAATCCCTTACATGGCTGCCCACGAAAGCGATGCAAGGAGACGCA
TGATCAGCAAGCAGTTTCACCACCAGCTGAGGGTCGGAGAACGCCAACCACTGCTGGGACCACCTGAAAG
CATGAGGGAACACGTTGTGGCTGCCTCTAAGGCTATGAAGATGGGTGATTGGAAGACCTGCCACTCCTTC
ATCATCAATGAGAAGATGAACGGAAAGGTGTGGGACCTCTTCCCAGAAGCCGACAAGGTTAGGACCATGC
TGGTCCGCAAGATCCAAGAGGAGTCCCTCAGAACTTATCTGTTCACCTATTCTTCCGTTTACGATAGCAT
CTCTATGGAAACACTCAGCGATATGTTTGAACTGGATCTGCCAACAGTCCATTCCATCATCTCTAAGATG
ATCATCAACGAGGAACTGATGGCCTCCCTCGACCAGCCTACACAAACAGTGGTCATGCACCGCACAGAAC
CAACAGCCCAGCAGAACCTCGCTCTGCAGCTGGCTGAGAAGCTCGGCTCTCTCGTTGAGAACAACGAAAG
GGTGTTTGACCACAAGCAGGGCACTTACGGAGGTTACTTCAGAGATCAGAAGGACGGCTATAGGAAGAAT
GAAGGCTACATGCGCAGAGGTGGTTATCGCCAGCAGCAATCTCAGACAGCTTATCTCGAAGTCCTGTTTC
AAGGTCCCTGGAGCCATCCTCAGTTCGAGAAGGGCTCCGCTGGATCTGCTGCTGGATCTGGAGCTGGTTG
GAGCCACCCTCAGTTTGAGAAGTAAGGTACCTCTAGAGCCTGCAGTCTCGACAAGCTTGTCGAGAAGTAC
TAGAGGATCATAATCAGCCATACCACATTTGTAGAGGTTTTACTTGCTTTAAAAAACCTCCCACACCTCC
CCCTGAACCTGAAACATAAAATGAATGCAATTGTTGTTGTTAACTTGTTTATTGCAGCTTATAATGGTTA
CAAATAAAGCAATAGCATCACAAATTTCACAAATAAAGCATTTTTTTCACTGCATTCTAGTTGTGGTTTG
TCCAAACTCATCAATGTATCTTATCATGTCTGGATCTGATCACTGCTTGAGCCTAGAAGATCCGGCTGCT
AACAAAGCCCGAAAGGAAGCTGAGTTGGCTGCTGCCACCGCTGAGCAATAACTATCATAACCCCTAGGGT
ATACCCATCTAATTGGAACCAGATAAGTGAAATCTAGTTCCAAACTATTTTGTCATTTTTAATTTTCGTA
TTAGCTTACGACGCTACACCCAGTTCCCATCTATTTTGTCACTCTTCCCTAAATAATCCTTAAAAACTCC
ATTTCCACCCCTCCCAGTTCCCAACTATTTTGTCCGCCCACAACCGGTTGACTTGGGTCAACTGTCAGAC
CAAGTTTACTCATATATACTTTAGATTGATTTAAAACTTCATTTTTAATTTAAAAGGATCTAGGTGAAGA
TCCTTTTTGATAATCTCATGACCAAAATCCCTTAACGTGAGTTTTCGTTCCACTGAGCGTCAGACCCCGT
AGAAAAGATCAAAGGATCTTCTTGAGATCCTTTTTTTCTGCGCGTAATCTGCTGCTTGCAAACAAAAAAA
CCACCGCTACCAGCGGTGGTTTGTTTGCCGGATCAAGAGCTACCAACTCTTTTTCCGAAGGTAACTGGCT
TCAGCAGAGCGCAGATACCAAATACTGTTCTTCTAGTGTAGCCGTAGTTAGGCCACCACTTCAAGAACTC
TGTAGCACCGCCTACATACCTCGCTCTGCTAATCCTGTTACCAGTGGCTGCTGCCAGTGGCGATAAGTCG
TGTCTTACCGGGTTGGACTCAAGACGATAGTTACCGGATAAGGCGCAGCGGTCGGGCTGAACGGGGGGTT
CGTGCACACAGCCCAGCTTGGAGCGAACGACCTACACCGAACTGAGATACCTACAGCGTGAGCTATGAGA
AAGCGCCACGCTTCCCGAAGGGAGAAAGGCGGACAGGTATCCGGTAAGCGGCAGGGTCGGAACAGGAGAG
CGCACGAGGGAGCTTCCAGGGGGAAACGCCTGGTATCTTTATAGTCCTGTCGGGTTTCGCCACCTCTGAC
TTGAGCGTCGATTTTTGTGATGCTCGTCAGGGGGGCGGAGCCTATGGAAAAACGCCAGCAACGCGGCCTT
TTTACGGTTCCTGGCCTTTTGCTGGCCTTTTGCTCACATGTTCTTTCCTGCGTTATCCCCTGATTGACTT
GGGTCGCTCTTCCTGTGGATGCGCAGATGCCCTGCGTAAGCGGGTGTGGGCGGACAATAAAGTCTTAAAC
TGAACAAAATAGATCTAAACTATGACAATAAAGTCTTAAACTAGACAGAATAGTTGTAAACTGAAATCAG
TCCAGTTATGCTGTGAAAAAGCATACTGGACTTTTGTTATGGCTAAAGCAAACTCTTCATTTTCTGAAGT
GCAAATTGCCCGTCGTATTAAAGAGGGGCGTGGCCAAGGGCATGTAAAGACTATATTCGCGGCGTTGTGA
CAATTTACCGAACAACTCCGCGGCCGGGAAGCCGATCTCGGCTTGAACGAATTGTTAGGTGGCGGTACTT
GGGTCGATATCAAAGTGCATCACTTCTTCCCGTATGCCCAACTTTGTATAGAGAGCCACTGCGGGATCGT
CACCGTAATCTGCTTGCACGTAGATCACATAAGCACCAAGCGCGTTGGCCTCATGCTTGAGGAGATTGAT
GAGCGCGGTGGCAATGCCCTGCCTCCGGTGCTCGCCGGAGACTGCGAGATCATAGATATAGATCTCACTA
CGCGGCTGCTCAAACTTGGGCAGAACGTAAGCCGCGAGAGCGCCAACAACCGCTTCTTGGTCGAAGGCAG
CAAGCGCGATGAATGTCTTACTACGGAGCAAGTTCCCGAGGTAATCGGAGTCCGGCTGATGTTGGGAGTA
GGTGGCTACGTCTCCGAACTCACGACCGAAAAGATCAAGAGCAGCCCGCATGGATTTGACTTGGTCAGGG
CCGAGCCTACATGTGCGAATGATGCCCATACTTGAGCCACCTAACTTTGTTTTAGGGCGACTGCCCTGCT
GCGTAACATCGTTGCTGCTGCGTAACATCGTTGCTGCTCCATAACATCAAACATCGACCCACGGCGTAAC
GCGCTTGCTGCTTGGATGCCCGAGGCATAGACTGTACAAAAAAACAGTCATAACAAGCCATGAAAACCGC
CACTGCGCCGTTACCACCGCTGCGTTCGGTCAAGGTTCTGGACCAGTTGCGTGAGCGCATACGCTACTTG
CATTACAGTTTACGAACCGAACAGGCTTATGTCAACTGGGTTCGTGCCTTCATCCGTTTCCACGGTGTGC
GTCACCCGGCAACCTTGGGCAGCAGCGAAGTCGCC
Features (pLannotate 1.2.2; 11 found; start..end, strand, type, name):
      1..34      +  protein_bind   loxP: Cre-mediated recombination occurs in the 8-bp core sequence (GCATACAT). Cre recombinase
    111..202     +  promoter       polyhedrin promoter: polh from Autographa californica; promoter for the baculovirus polyhedrin gene
    256..2994    +  CDS            EIF3C: EIF3C_HUMAN - Also known as EIF3S8 From Homo sapiens (Human).
   3156..3239    +  CDS            large T antigen (fragment): large T antigen from SV40 (simian virus 40)
   3262..3396    +  polyA_signal   SV40 poly(A) signal: SV40 polyadenylation signal
   3425..3474    +  CDS            SET1 (fragment): solubility-enhancement tag derived from T7 phage gene 10B
   3517..3682    -  mobile_element Tn7L: mini-Tn7 element (left end of the Tn7 transposon) Tn7
   3872..4460    +  rep_origin     ori: high-copy-number ColE1/pMB1/pBR322/pUC origin of replication
   4595..4818    -  mobile_element Tn7R: mini-Tn7 element (right end of the Tn7 transposon) Tn7
   4885..5418    -  CDS            GmR: gentamycin acetyltransferase; aacC1; confers resistance to gentamycin
   5607..5635    -  promoter       Pc promoter: intI1 (promoter lies within the coding sequence); class 1 integron promoter
