[The description below was written by a language model from this plasmid's Addgene catalogue record and pLannotate feature annotations shown in this document.]
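Description:
pACEBac1-eIF3c-3C-STREP is an insect-cell (baculovirus) expression plasmid built on the pACEBac1 acceptor backbone used in MultiBac-style systems. In E. coli it replicates at high copy from a ColE1/pUC-type origin and is selected with gentamicin, conferred by the gentamicin acetyltransferase gene (aacC1) driven by the class 1 integron Pc promoter. The full sequence record is about 5.7 kb.

The payload is a synthesised, wild-type human EIF3C coding sequence, encoding the c subunit of translation initiation factor eIF3. It sits downstream of the Autographa californica polyhedrin promoter, a very late baculoviral promoter that gives strong expression in infected insect cells, and is followed by an SV40 polyadenylation signal. According to the catalogue entry, the protein carries a C-terminal 3C protease cleavage site followed by a Strep-tag II, which allows affinity capture and later removal of the tag. The automated annotation does not list this tag as a separate feature. The short "large T antigen" and "SET1" fragment hits near the terminator are most likely incidental matches to backbone sequence rather than functional parts.

The annotated Tn7L and Tn7R ends are the mini-Tn7 elements that allow transposition of the expression cassette and gentamicin marker into a baculoviral bacmid, from which recombinant virus is made. The single loxP site upstream of the promoter permits Cre-mediated fusion with compatible donor plasmids, so multi-gene constructs can be assembled. This fits the stated purpose: the plasmid serves either as a building block for further cloning or for direct insect-cell expression and purification of eIF3c, in the context of producing recombinant human eIF3.
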