Addgene plasmid #240026: pACEBac1-eIF3c-3C-STREP
Purpose: Human eIF3c for further cloning or expression in insect cells for purification
Depositing lab: Venki Ramakrishnan. Depositing organization: MRC Laboratory of Molecular Biology. Publication: Purification and characterization of recombinant human translation initiation factor eIF3. Diaz-Lopez I, Gordiyenko Y, Zuber PK, Li X, Ramakrishnan V. Protein Sci. 2026 Jan;35(1):e70388. doi: 10.1002/pro.70388. PubMed 41432235.
Backbone
  Vector backbone: pACEBac1
  Backbone manufacturer: Geneva Biotech
  Vector type: Insect Expression
Growth in bacteria
  Bacterial resistance: Gentamicin, 10 μg/mL
  Growth temperature: 37°C
  Growth strain: DH5alpha
  Copy number: High Copy
Gene/Insert
  Gene/Insert name: eIF3c
  Species: H. sapiens (human)
  Mutation: WT
  Entrez Gene: EIF3C (a.k.a. EIF3CL, EIF3S8, eIF3-p110)
  Promoter: Polyhedrin
  Tag / fusion protein: 3C_STREP II (C terminal on insert)
  Cloning method: Gene Synthesis
Terms and licenses: Academic/Nonprofit Terms; Industry Terms: Not Available to Industry
How to cite: pACEBac1-eIF3c-3C-STREP was a gift from Venki Ramakrishnan (Addgene plasmid # 240026 ; http://n2t.net/addgene:240026 ; RRID:Addgene_240026)
